Addgene plasmid #192129: pSK-mU6-Hsp1-sgRNA-SV40-puro
Purpose: Expresses Hsp1-SgRNA scaffold cloned with BbsI and puromycin resistance gene
Depositing lab: Yongming Wang. Depositing organization: Fudan University. Publication: Genome editing with natural and engineered CjCas9 orthologs. Gao S, Wang Y, Qi T, Wei J, Hu Z, Liu J, Sun S, Liu H, Wang Y. Mol Ther. 2023 Apr 5;31(4):1177-1187. doi: 10.1016/j.ymthe.2023.01.029. Epub 2023 Feb 1. PubMed 36733251.
Backbone
  Vector backbone: pUC57 vector
  Vector type: Mammalian Expression
Growth in bacteria
  Bacterial resistance: Ampicillin, 100 μg/mL
  Growth temperature: 37°C
  Growth strain: DH5alpha
  Copy number: High Copy
Gene/Insert
  Gene/Insert name: Hsp1-SgRNA scaffold
  Species: Synthetic
  Cloning method: Gibson Cloning
Terms and licenses: Academic/Nonprofit Terms; Industry Terms: Not Available to Industry
How to cite: pSK-mU6-Hsp1-sgRNA-SV40-puro was a gift from Yongming Wang (Addgene plasmid # 192129 ; http://n2t.net/addgene:192129 ; RRID:Addgene_192129)
