[The description below was written by a language model from this plasmid's Addgene catalogue record and pLannotate feature annotations shown in this document.]
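Description:
pSK-mU6-Hsp1-sgRNA-SV40-puro is a 4,674-nt mammalian expression plasmid that supplies a guide RNA for a CRISPR nuclease designated Hsp1, described in work on natural and engineered CjCas9 orthologs. The catalogue lists the backbone as pUC57, although the annotated features (f1 ori, T7 and T3 promoters flanking pBluescript-type multiple cloning site remnants, a lacZα fragment and lac promoter/operator) and the "pSK" name look more like a pBluescript SK-style vector. The record does not resolve this difference. In E. coli the plasmid replicates at high copy from a ColE1/pUC-type origin and is selected with ampicillin through the AmpR β-lactamase gene and its own promoter. The f1 origin would allow single-stranded DNA production with helper phage.

The payload consists of two divergently oriented units. A mouse U6 RNA polymerase III promoter on the reverse strand drives the synthetic Hsp1 sgRNA scaffold. The scaffold itself was not annotated by the feature caller but presumably lies in the unannotated stretch downstream of the promoter. According to the record, BbsI is used for cloning at the scaffold, which most likely means users insert target-specific spacer sequences there as annealed oligonucleotides. On the forward strand, the SV40 enhancer/early promoter drives the puromycin N-acetyltransferase gene (PuroR), terminated by an SV40 polyadenylation signal. A short ble fragment between them appears to be a non-functional leftover from an earlier cassette. Puromycin selection allows enrichment of transfected mammalian cells. The plasmid carries no nuclease gene, so the matching Cas9 ortholog must be supplied from a separate construct for genome editing experiments.
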