Features (pLannotate 1.2.2; 18 found; start..end, strand, type, name):
      7..365     +  rep_origin     f1 ori (sequence partly withheld): f1 bacteriophage origin of replication; arrow indicates direction of (+) strand synthesis
    467..622     -  CDS            lacZα (fragment): LacZα fragment of β-galactosidase; lacZ fragment
    630..648     +  promoter       T7 promoter: promoter for bacteriophage T7 RNA polymerase
    657..677     -  misc_feature   MCS (fragment): pBluescript multiple cloning site
    783..1095    -  promoter       U6 promoter: RNA polymerase III promoter for mouse U6 snRNA (Das et al., 1988)
   1136..1465    +  promoter       SV40 promoter: SV40 enhancer and early promoter
   1475..2074    +  CDS            PuroR: puromycin N-acetyltransferase; pac from Streptomyces alboniger; confers resistance to puromycin
   2134..2292    +  CDS            ble (fragment): BLE_KLEPN - Experimental evidence at protein level: Swiss-Prot protein existence level 1. Binding protein with a strong affinity to the bleomycin family of antibiotics. Binds to CL990; an antimitotic-antibiotic compound. From Klebsiella pneumoniae.
   2287..2421    +  polyA_signal   SV40 poly(A) signal: SV40 polyadenylation signal
   2422..2476    -  misc_feature   MCS (fragment): pBluescript multiple cloning site
   2489..2507    -  promoter       T3 promoter: promoter for bacteriophage T3 RNA polymerase
   2552..2568    -  protein_bind   lac operator: The lac repressor binds to the lac operator to inhibit transcription in E. coli. This inhibition can be relieved by adding lactose or isopropyl-β-D-thiogalactopyranoside (IPTG). lac repressor encoded by lacI
   2576..2606    -  promoter       lac promoter: promoter for the E. coli lac operon
   2621..2642    -  protein_bind   CAP binding site: CAP binding activates transcription in the presence of cAMP. E. coli catabolite activator protein
   2655..2747    -  CDS            lacI (fragment): lac repressor; lacI; The lac repressor binds to the lac operator to inhibit transcription in E. coli. This inhibition can be relieved by adding lactose or isopropyl-β-D-thiogalactopyranoside (IPTG).
   2930..3518    -  rep_origin     ori: high-copy-number ColE1/pMB1/pBR322/pUC origin of replication
   3689..4549    -  CDS            AmpR: β-lactamase; bla; confers resistance to ampicillin, carbenicillin, and related antibiotics
   4550..4654    -  promoter       AmpR promoter: bla
>Addgene plasmid #192129 | pSK-mU6-Hsp1-sgRNA-SV40-puro | addgene full sequence | sequence record 385766 | Addgene NGS Result
CACCTG
[124 nt withheld, positions 7-130]
C
[91 nt withheld, positions 132-222]
A
[49 nt withheld, positions 224-272]
CCTTTGACGTTGGAGTCCACGTTCTTT
[37 nt withheld, positions 300-336]
ACCCTATCTCGGTCTATTCTTTTGATTTATAAGGGATTTTGCCGATTTCGGCCTATTGGTTAAAAAAATG
AGCTGATTTAACAAAAATTTAACGCGAATTTTAACAAAATATTAACGCTTACAATTTCCATTCGCCATTC
AGGCTGCGCAACTGTTGGGAAGGGCGATCGGTGCGGGCCTCTTCGCTATTACGCCAGCTGGCGAAAGGGG
GATGTGCTGCAAGGCGATTAAGTTGGGTAACGCCAGGGTTTTCCCAGTCACGACGTTGTAAAACGACGGC
CAGTGAGCGCGCGTAATACGACTCACTATAGGGCGAATTGGGTACCGGGCCCCCCCTCGAGACTAGTAAA
AAATCGGTTTTAAGGGATTGTAACCCTGCAGAGACCGAAAACTCCTTATTTTAGCCACTTTTCAGTGGCT
AAAACACGTCTTCTGAGAAGACTGCAAACAAGGCTTTTCTCCAAGGGATATTTATAGTCTCAAAACACAC
AATTACTTTACAGTTAGGGTGAGTTTCCTTTTGTGCTGTTTTTTAAAATAATAATTTAGTATTTGTATCT
CTTATAGAAATCCAAGCCTATCATGTAAAATGTAGCTAGTATTAAAAAGAACAGATTATCTGTCTTTTAT
CGCACATTAAGCCTCTATAGTTACTAGGAAATATTATATGCAAATTAACCGGGGCAGGGGAGTAGCCGAG
CTTCTCCCACAAGTCTGTGCGAGGGGGCCGGCGCGGGCCTAGAGATGGCGCGTCGGATCTCTAGAGCGGG
CCCGGTACTAACCAAACTGGATATCGATAGTGTGTCAGTTAGGGTGTGGAAAGTCCCCAGGCTCCCCAGC
AGGCAGAAGTATGCAAAGCATGCATCTCAATTAGTCAGCAACCAGGTGTGGAAAGTCCCCAGGCTCCCCA
GCAGGCAGAAGTATGCAAAGCATGCATCTCAATTAGTCAGCAACCATAGTCCCGCCCCTAACTCCGCCCA
TCCCGCCCCTAACTCCGCCCAGTTCCGCCCATTCTCCGCCCCATGGCTGACTAATTTTTTTTATTTATGC
AGAGGCCGAGGCCGCCTCGGCCTCTGAGCTATTCCAGAAGTAGTGAGGAGGCTTTTTTGGAGGCCTAGGC
TTTTGCAAAAAGCTTACCATGACCGAGTACAAGCCCACGGTGCGCCTCGCCACCCGCGACGACGTCCCCA
GGGCCGTACGCACCCTCGCCGCCGCGTTCGCCGACTACCCCGCCACGCGCCACACCGTCGATCCGGACCG
CCACATCGAGCGGGTCACCGAGCTGCAAGAACTCTTCCTCACGCGCGTCGGGCTCGACATCGGCAAGGTG
TGGGTCGCGGACGACGGCGCCGCGGTGGCGGTCTGGACCACGCCGGAGAGCGTCGAAGCGGGGGCGGTGT
TCGCCGAGATCGGCCCGCGCATGGCCGAGTTGAGCGGTTCCCGGCTGGCCGCGCAGCAACAGATGGAAGG
CCTCCTGGCGCCGCACCGGCCCAAGGAGCCCGCGTGGTTCCTGGCCACCGTCGGCGTCTCGCCCGACCAC
CAGGGCAAGGGTCTGGGCAGCGCCGTCGTGCTCCCCGGAGTGGAGGCGGCCGAGCGCGCCGGGGTGCCCG
CCTTCCTGGAGACCTCCGCGCCCCGCAACCTCCCCTTCTACGAGCGGCTCGGCTTCACCGTCACCGCCGA
CGTCGAGGTGCCCGAAGGACCGCGCACCTGGTGCATGACCCGCAAGCCCGGTGCCTGACGCCCGCCCCAC
GACCCGCAGCGCCCGACCGAAAGGAGCGCACGACCCCATGCATCGAAATGACCGACCAAGCGACGCCCAA
CCTGCCATCACGAGATTTCGATTCCACCGCCGCCTTCTATGAAAGGTTGGGCTTCGGAATCGTTTTCCGG
GACGCCGGCTGGATGATCCTCCAGCGCGGGGATCTCATGCTGGAGTTCTTCGCCCACCCCAACTTGTTTA
TTGCAGCTTATAATGGTTACAAATAAAGCAATAGCATCACAAATTTCACAAATAAAGCATTTTTTTCACT
GCATTCTAGTTGTGGTTTGTCCAAACTCATCAATGTATCTTATCATGTCTGGATCCCTGCAGCCCGGGGG
ATCCACTAGTTCTAGAGCGGCCGCCACCGCGGTGGAGCTCCAGCTTTTGTTCCCTTTAGTGAGGGTTAAT
TGCGCGCTTGGCGTAATCATGGTCATAGCTGTTTCCTGTGTGAAATTGTTATCCGCTCACAATTCCACAC
AACATACGAGCCGGAAGCATAAAGTGTAAAGCCTGGGGTGCCTAATGAGTGAGCTAACTCACATTAATTG
CGTTGCGCTCACTGCCCGCTTTCCAGTCGGGAAACCTGTCGTGCCAGCTGCATTAATGAATCGGCCAACG
CGCGGGGAGAGGCGGTTTGCGTATTGGGCGCTCTTCCGCTTCCTCGCTCACTGACTCGCTGCGCTCGGTC
GTTCGGCTGCGGCGAGCGGTATCAGCTCACTCAAAGGCGGTAATACGGTTATCCACAGAATCAGGGGATA
ACGCAGGAAAGAACATGTGAGCAAAAGGCCAGCAAAAGGCCAGGAACCGTAAAAAGGCCGCGTTGCTGGC
GTTTTTCCATAGGCTCCGCCCCCCTGACGAGCATCACAAAAATCGACGCTCAAGTCAGAGGTGGCGAAAC
CCGACAGGACTATAAAGATACCAGGCGTTTCCCCCTGGAAGCTCCCTCGTGCGCTCTCCTGTTCCGACCC
TGCCGCTTACCGGATACCTGTCCGCCTTTCTCCCTTCGGGAAGCGTGGCGCTTTCTCATAGCTCACGCTG
TAGGTATCTCAGTTCGGTGTAGGTCGTTCGCTCCAAGCTGGGCTGTGTGCACGAACCCCCCGTTCAGCCC
GACCGCTGCGCCTTATCCGGTAACTATCGTCTTGAGTCCAACCCGGTAAGACACGACTTATCGCCACTGG
CAGCAGCCACTGGTAACAGGATTAGCAGAGCGAGGTATGTAGGCGGTGCTACAGAGTTCTTGAAGTGGTG
GCCTAACTACGGCTACACTAGAAGAACAGTATTTGGTATCTGCGCTCTGCTGAAGCCAGTTACCTTCGGA
AAAAGAGTTGGTAGCTCTTGATCCGGCAAACAAACCACCGCTGGTAGCGGTGGTTTTTTTGTTTGCAAGC
AGCAGATTACGCGCAGAAAAAAAGGATCTCAAGAAGATCCTTTGATCTTTTCTACGGGGTCTGACGCTCA
GTGGAACGAAAACTCACGTTAAGGGATTTTGGTCATGAGATTATCAAAAAGGATCTTCACCTAGATCCTT
TTAAATTAAAAATGAAGTTTTAAATCAATCTAAAGTATATATGAGTAAACTTGGTCTGACAGTTACCAAT
GCTTAATCAGTGAGGCACCTATCTCAGCGATCTGTCTATTTCGTTCATCCATAGTTGCCTGACTCCCCGT
CGTGTAGATAACTACGATACGGGAGGGCTTACCATCTGGCCCCAGTGCTGCAATGATACCGCGAGACCCA
CGCTCACCGGCTCCAGATTTATCAGCAATAAACCAGCCAGCCGGAAGGGCCGAGCGCAGAAGTGGTCCTG
CAACTTTATCCGCCTCCATCCAGTCTATTAATTGTTGCCGGGAAGCTAGAGTAAGTAGTTCGCCAGTTAA
TAGTTTGCGCAACGTTGTTGCCATTGCTACAGGCATCGTGGTGTCACGCTCGTCGTTTGGTATGGCTTCA
TTCAGCTCCGGTTCCCAACGATCAAGGCGAGTTACATGATCCCCCATGTTGTGCAAAAAAGCGGTTAGCT
CCTTCGGTCCTCCGATCGTTGTCAGAAGTAAGTTGGCCGCAGTGTTATCACTCATGGTTATGGCAGCACT
GCATAATTCTCTTACTGTCATGCCATCCGTAAGATGCTTTTCTGTGACTGGTGAGTACTCAACCAAGTCA
TTCTGAGAATAGTGTATGCGGCGACCGAGTTGCTCTTGCCCGGCGTCAATACGGGATAATACCGCGCCAC
ATAGCAGAACTTTAAAAGTGCTCATCATTGGAAAACGTTCTTCGGGGCGAAAACTCTCAAGGATCTTACC
GCTGTTGAGATCCAGTTCGATGTAACCCACTCGTGCACCCAACTGATCTTCAGCATCTTTTACTTTCACC
AGCGTTTCTGGGTGAGCAAAAACAGGAAGGCAAAATGCCGCAAAAAAGGGAATAAGGGCGACACGGAAAT
GTTGAATACTCATACTCTTCCTTTTTCAATATTATTGAAGCATTTATCAGGGTTATTGTCTCATGAGCGG
ATACATATTTGAATGTATTTAGAAAAATAAACAAATAGGGGTTCCGCGCACATTTCCCCGAAAAGTGC
